>Addgene plasmid #108505 | pcDNA5-FRT-TO-vsv-Incenp 8KR-GFP | depositor full sequence | sequence record 205225 | pcDNA5-FRT-TO-vsv-Incenp 8KR-GFP sequence 8720 bps
GACGGATCGGGAGATCTCCCGATCCCCTATGGTGCACTCTCAGTACAATCTGCTCTGATGCCGCATAGTT
AAGCCAGTATCTGCTCCCTGCTTGTGTGTTGGAGGTCGCTGAGTAGTGCGCGAGCAAAATTTAAGCTACA
ACAAGGCAAGGCTTGACCGACAATTGCATGAAGAATCTGCTTAGGGTTAGGCGTTTTGCGCTGCTTCGCG
ATGTACGGGCCAGATATACGCGTTGACATTGATTATTGACTAGTTATTAATAGTAATCAATTACGGGGTC
ATTAGTTCATAGCCCATATATGGAGTTCCGCGTTACATAACTTACGGTAAATGGCCCGCCTGGCTGACCG
CCCAACGACCCCCGCCCATTGACGTCAATAATGACGTATGTTCCCATAGTAACGCCAATAGGGACTTTCC
ATTGACGTCAATGGGTGGAGTATTTACGGTAAACTGCCCACTTGGCAGTACATCAAGTGTATCATATGCC
AAGTACGCCCCCTATTGACGTCAATGACGGTAAATGGCCCGCCTGGCATTATGCCCAGTACATGACCTTA
TGGGACTTTCCTACTTGGCAGTACATCTACGTATTAGTCATCGCTATTACCATGGTGATGCGGTTTTGGC
AGTACATCAATGGGCGTGGATAGCGGTTTGACTCACGGGGATTTCCAAGTCTCCACCCCATTGACGTCAA
TGGGAGTTTGTTTTGGCACCAAAATCAACGGGACTTTCCAAAATGTCGTAACAACTCCGCCCCATTGACG
CAAATGGGCGGTAGGCGTGTACGGTGGGAGGTCTATATAAGCAGAGCTCTCCCTATCAGTGATAGAGATC
TCCCTATCAGTGATAGAGATCGTCGACGAGCTCGTTTAGTGAACCGTCAGATCGCCTGGAGACGCCATCC
ACGCTGTTTTGACCTCCATAGAAGACACCGGGACCGATCCAGCCTCCGGACTCTAGCGTTTAAACTTAAG
CTTGGTACCGAGCTCGGATCTCGAGCTCAAGCTTGGTACCGCCACCATGTACACCGACATCGAGATGAAC
CGGTTGGGCAAGGGGACGACGGCCCCAGGGCCCATTCACCTGCTGGAGCTCTGTGACCAGAAGCTCATGG
AGTTTCTCTGCAACATGGATAATAAGGACTTGGTGTGGCTTGAGGAGATCCAAGAGGAGGCCGAGCGCAT
GTTCACCAGAGAATTCAGCAAAGAGCCAGAGCTGATGCCCAAAACACCTTCTCAGAAGAACCGACGGAAG
AAGAGACGGATTTCTTATGTTCAGGATGAAAACAGAGATCCCATCAGGAGAAGGTTATCCCGCAGAAAGT
CTCGGAGCAGCCAGCAGAGCACCCGACGCCTCCGCAGCAAGGACAGTGTAGAGAAGCTGGCTACAGTGGT
CGGGGAGAACGGCTCCGTTCTGCGGCGTGTGACCCGTGCTGCGGCTGCAGCTGCCGCGGCTACCATGGCA
TTGGCTGCACCTTCTTCACCCACCCCTGAGTCTCCCACGATGCTGACTAAGAAGCCCGAGGATAACCACA
CCCAGTGCCAGCTGGTGCCTGTGGTGGAGATCGGCATCAGTGAGCGCCAGAATGCTGAGCAGCATGTCAC
CCAGCTCATGTCCACCGAGCCTCTGCCCCGCACTCTGTCCCCGACTCCAGCTTCAGCCACAGCTCCAACC
TCCCAGGGCATCCCGACATCAGATGAGGAATCAACACCTAAGAAGTCGAAGGCCAGGATACTGGAGTCCA
TCACAGTGAGCTCCCTGATGGCTACACCCCAGGACCCCAAGGGTCAAGGGGTCGGGACGGGGCGGTCTGC
GTCTAAGCTCAGGATTGCGCAGGTCTCCCCTGGCCCACGGGACTCGCCAGCCTTTCCAGATTCTCCATGG
CGGGAGCGGGTGCTGGCTCCCATCCTGCCGGATAACTTCTCCACGCCCACGGGCTCTCGCACGGACTCTC
AATCGGTGCGGCACAGCCCGATCGCCCCGTCTTCCCCGAGTCCCCGAGTCTTAGCCCAGAAGTACTCTCT
GGTGGCCAAACAGGAAAGTGTTGTCCGCAGGGCGAGCAGAAGGCTTGCCAAGAAGACTGCCGAAGAGCCA
GCTGCCTCTGGCCGCATCATCTGTCACAGTTACCTGGAGAGGCTCCTGAATGTTGAGGTGCCCCAGAAAG
TTGGTTCTGAGCAGAAGGAACCCCCCGAGGAGGCTGAGCCTGTGGCGGCAGCTGAGCCAGAGGTCCCTGA
GAACAACGGAAATAACTCGTGGCCCCACAATGACACAGAGATCGCCAACAGCACACCCAACCCGAAGCCT
GCAGCCAGCAGCCCGGAAACACCCTCTGCAGGGCAGCAAGAGGCCAAGACGGACCAAGCAGATGGACCCA
GAGAGCCACCGCAGAGTGCCAGGAGGAAGCGCAGCTACAAGCAGGCCGTGAGTGAGCTGGACGAGGAGCA
GCACCTGGAGGATGAGGAGCTGCAGCCCCCCAGGAGCAAGACCCCTTCCTCACCCTGCCCAGCCAGCAAG
GTGGTACGGCCCCTCCGGACCTTTCTGCACACAGTGCAGAGGAACCAGATGCTCACGACCCCGACCTCAG
CCCCACGCAGCGTCATGAAGTCCTTTATTAAGCGCAACACTCCCCTGCGCATGGACCCCAAGTGCAGCTT
CGTCGAGAAGGAGCGGCAGCGCCTGGAGCTTAAGAGATCTGAAAGCAGCAATCTGCGGCGGAGGGAGGAG
GCCGAGCAGCTGCGCAGGCAGAAGGTGGAGGAGGACAGGCGGCGGCGGCTGGAGGAGGTGAAGCTGAAGC
GTGAGGAACGCCTCCGCAAGGTGCTGCAGGCCCGCGAGCGGGTGGAGCAGATGAAGGAGGAGAAGAAGAA
GCAGATTGAGCAGAGGTTTGCTCAGATCGACGAGAGGACTGAGAAGGCCAGGGAGGAGCGGCTGGCAGAG
GAGAGGGCCAAGAAAAAGGCGGCGGCCAGGAGGATGGAGGAGGTGGAAGCACGCAGGAAGCAGGAAGAGG
ATGCACGTAGGCTCAGGTGGCTGCAGCAGGAGGAGGAAGAGCGGCGGCACCAAGAGCTGCTGCAGAAGAA
GAAGGAAGAGGAGCAGGAGCGGCTGCGGAAGGCGGCCGAGGCTAAGCGGCTGGCAGAGCAGCGGGAGCAG
GAGCGGCGGGAGCAGGAGCGGCGCGAGCAGGAGCGGCGCGAGCAGGAGCGGCGGGAGCAGGAGCGGCGCG
AGCAGGAGCGACAGCTGGCAGAGCAGGAGCGTCGGCGGGAGCAGGAGCGGCTCCAGGCCGAGAGGGAGCT
GCAGGAGCGGGAGAAGGCCCTGCGGCTGGGAAGCAGCGGATCCCTTAAGGAGCAGCTGCAGAGGGAACTG
GAGGAGAAGAAGAAGAAGGAAGAGCAGCAGCGTCTGGCTGAGCGGCAGCTGCAGGAGGAGCAAGAGAAGA
AAGCCAAGGAGGCAGTAGGGGCCAGCAAGGCCCTGAATGTGACTGTGGACGTGCAGTCTCCAGCTTGTAC
CTCATATCAAATGACTCCGCAAGGGCACAGGGCCCCTCCCAAGATCAACCCAGATAACTACGGGATGGAT
CTGAATAGCGACGACTCCACCGATGATGAGGCCCATCCCCGGAAGCCCATCCCCACCTGGGCCCGAGGCA
CCCCGCTCAGCCAGGCTATCATTCACCAGTACTACCACCCACCGAACCTTCTGGAGCTCTTTGGAACCAT
TCTCCCACTGGACTTGGAGGATATCTTCAAGAAGAGCAAGCCCCGCTATCACAAGCGCACCAGCTCTGCT
GTCTGGAACTCACCGCCCCTGCAGGGCGCCAGGGTCCCCAGCAGCCTGGCCTACAGCCTGAAGAAGCACA
AGCTTCGAATTCTGCAGTCGACGGTACCGCGGGCCCGGGATCCACCGGTCGCCACCATGGTGAGCAAGGG
CGAGGAGCTGTTCACCGGGGTGGTGCCCATCCTGGTCGAGCTGGACGGCGACGTAAACGGCCACAAGTTC
AGCGTGTCCGGCGAGGGCGAGGGCGATGCCACCTACGGCAAGCTGACCCTGAAGTTCATCTGCACCACCG
GCAAGCTGCCCGTGCCCTGGCCCACCCTCGTGACCACCCTGACCTACGGCGTGCAGTGCTTCAGCCGCTA
CCCCGACCACATGAAGCAGCACGACTTCTTCAAGTCCGCCATGCCCGAAGGCTACGTCCAGGAGCGCACC
ATCTTCTTCAAGGACGACGGCAACTACAAGACCCGCGCCGAGGTGAAGTTCGAGGGCGACACCCTGGTGA
ACCGCATCGAGCTGAAGGGCATCGACTTCAAGGAGGACGGCAACATCCTGGGGCACAAGCTGGAGTACAA
CTACAACAGCCACAACGTCTATATCATGGCCGACAAGCAGAAGAACGGCATCAAGGTGAACTTCAAGATC
CGCCACAACATCGAGGACGGCAGCGTGCAGCTCGCCGACCACTACCAGCAGAACACCCCCATCGGCGACG
GCCCCGTGCTGCTGCCCGACAACCACTACCTGAGCACCCAGTCCGCCCTGAGCAAAGACCCCAACGAGAA
GCGCGATCACATGGTCCTGCTGGAGTTCGTGACCGCCGCCGGGATCACTCTCGGCATGGACGAGCTGTAC
AAGTAAAGCGGCCGCTCGAGTCTAGAGGGCCCGTTTAAACCCGCTGATCAGCCTCGACTGTGCCTTCTAG
TTGCCAGCCATCTGTTGTTTGCCCCTCCCCCGTGCCTTCCTTGACCCTGGAAGGTGCCACTCCCACTGTC
CTTTCCTAATAAAATGAGGAAATTGCATCGCATTGTCTGAGTAGGTGTCATTCTATTCTGGGGGGTGGGG
TGGGGCAGGACAGCAAGGGGGAGGATTGGGAAGACAATAGCAGGCATGCTGGGGATGCGGTGGGCTCTAT
GGCTTCTGAGGCGGAAAGAACCAGCTGGGGCTCTAGGGGGTATCCCC
[124 nt withheld, positions 4948-5071]
C
[91 nt withheld, positions 5073-5163]
AGGGTGATGGTTCACGTACCTAGAAGTTCCTATTCCGAAGTTCCTATTCTCTAGAAAGTATAGGAACTTC
CTTGGCCAAAAAGCCTGAACTCACCGCGACGTCTGTCGAGAAGTTTCTGATCGAAAAGTTCGACAGCGTC
TCCGACCTGATGCAGCTCTCGGAGGGCGAAGAATCTCGTGCTTTCAGCTTCGATGTAGGAGGGCGTGGAT
ATGTCCTGCGGGTAAATAGCTGCGCCGATGGTTTCTACAAAGATCGTTATGTTTATCGGCACTTTGCATC
GGCCGCGCTCCCGATTCCGGAAGTGCTTGACATTGGGGAATTCAGCGAGAGCCTGACCTATTGCATCTCC
CGCCGTGCACAGGGTGTCACGTTGCAAGACCTGCCTGAAACCGAACTGCCCGCTGTTCTGCAGCCGGTCG
CGGAGGCCATGGATGCGATCGCTGCGGCCGATCTTAGCCAGACGAGCGGGTTCGGCCCATTCGGACCGCA
AGGAATCGGTCAATACACTACATGGCGTGATTTCATATGCGCGATTGCTGATCCCCATGTGTATCACTGG
CAAACTGTGATGGACGACACCGTCAGTGCGTCCGTCGCGCAGGCTCTCGATGAGCTGATGCTTTGGGCCG
AGGACTGCCCCGAAGTCCGGCACCTCGTGCACGCGGATTTCGGCTCCAACAATGTCCTGACGGACAATGG
CCGCATAACAGCGGTCATTGACTGGAGCGAGGCGATGTTCGGGGATTCCCAATACGAGGTCGCCAACATC
TTCTTCTGGAGGCCGTGGTTGGCTTGTATGGAGCAGCAGACGCGCTACTTCGAGCGGAGGCATCCGGAGC
TTGCAGGATCGCCGCGGCTCCGGGCGTATATGCTCCGCATTGGTCTTGACCAACTCTATCAGAGCTTGGT
TGACGGCAATTTCGATGATGCAGCTTGGGCGCAGGGTCGATGCGACGCAATCGTCCGATCCGGAGCCGGG
ACTGTCGGGCGTACACAAATCGCCCGCAGAAGCGCGGCCGTCTGGACCGATGGCTGTGTAGAAGTACTCG
CCGATAGTGGAAACCGACGCCCCAGCACTCGTCCGAGGGCAAAGGAATAGCACGTACTACGAGATTTCGA
TTCCACCGCCGCCTTCTATGAAAGGTTGGGCTTCGGAATCGTTTTCCGGGACGCCGGCTGGATGATCCTC
CAGCGCGGGGATCTCATGCTGGAGTTCTTCGCCCACCCCAACTTGTTTATTGCAGCTTATAATGGTTACA
AATAAAGCAATAGCATCACAAATTTCACAAATAAAGCATTTTTTTCACTGCATTCTAGTTGTGGTTTGTC
CAAACTCATCAATGTATCTTATCATGTCTGTATACCGTCGACCTCTAGCTAGAGCTTGGCGTAATCATGG
TCATAGCTGTTTCCTGTGTGAAATTGTTATCCGCTCACAATTCCACACAACATACGAGCCGGAAGCATAA
AGTGTAAAGCCTGGGGTGCCTAATGAGTGAGCTAACTCACATTAATTGCGTTGCGCTCACTGCCCGCTTT
CCAGTCGGGAAACCTGTCGTGCCAGCTGCATTAATGAATCGGCCAACGCGCGGGGAGAGGCGGTTTGCGT
ATTGGGCGCTCTTCCGCTTCCTCGCTCACTGACTCGCTGCGCTCGGTCGTTCGGCTGCGGCGAGCGGTAT
CAGCTCACTCAAAGGCGGTAATACGGTTATCCACAGAATCAGGGGATAACGCAGGAAAGAACATGTGAGC
AAAAGGCCAGCAAAAGGCCAGGAACCGTAAAAAGGCCGCGTTGCTGGCGTTTTTCCATAGGCTCCGCCCC
CCTGACGAGCATCACAAAAATCGACGCTCAAGTCAGAGGTGGCGAAACCCGACAGGACTATAAAGATACC
AGGCGTTTCCCCCTGGAAGCTCCCTCGTGCGCTCTCCTGTTCCGACCCTGCCGCTTACCGGATACCTGTC
CGCCTTTCTCCCTTCGGGAAGCGTGGCGCTTTCTCATAGCTCACGCTGTAGGTATCTCAGTTCGGTGTAG
GTCGTTCGCTCCAAGCTGGGCTGTGTGCACGAACCCCCCGTTCAGCCCGACCGCTGCGCCTTATCCGGTA
ACTATCGTCTTGAGTCCAACCCGGTAAGACACGACTTATCGCCACTGGCAGCAGCCACTGGTAACAGGAT
TAGCAGAGCGAGGTATGTAGGCGGTGCTACAGAGTTCTTGAAGTGGTGGCCTAACTACGGCTACACTAGA
AGAACAGTATTTGGTATCTGCGCTCTGCTGAAGCCAGTTACCTTCGGAAAAAGAGTTGGTAGCTCTTGAT
CCGGCAAACAAACCACCGCTGGTAGCGGTGGTTTTTTTGTTTGCAAGCAGCAGATTACGCGCAGAAAAAA
AGGATCTCAAGAAGATCCTTTGATCTTTTCTACGGGGTCTGACGCTCAGTGGAACGAAAACTCACGTTAA
GGGATTTTGGTCATGAGATTATCAAAAAGGATCTTCACCTAGATCCTTTTAAATTAAAAATGAAGTTTTA
AATCAATCTAAAGTATATATGAGTAAACTTGGTCTGACAGTTACCAATGCTTAATCAGTGAGGCACCTAT
CTCAGCGATCTGTCTATTTCGTTCATCCATAGTTGCCTGACTCCCCGTCGTGTAGATAACTACGATACGG
GAGGGCTTACCATCTGGCCCCAGTGCTGCAATGATACCGCGAGACCCACGCTCACCGGCTCCAGATTTAT
CAGCAATAAACCAGCCAGCCGGAAGGGCCGAGCGCAGAAGTGGTCCTGCAACTTTATCCGCCTCCATCCA
GTCTATTAATTGTTGCCGGGAAGCTAGAGTAAGTAGTTCGCCAGTTAATAGTTTGCGCAACGTTGTTGCC
ATTGCTACAGGCATCGTGGTGTCACGCTCGTCGTTTGGTATGGCTTCATTCAGCTCCGGTTCCCAACGAT
CAAGGCGAGTTACATGATCCCCCATGTTGTGCAAAAAAGCGGTTAGCTCCTTCGGTCCTCCGATCGTTGT
CAGAAGTAAGTTGGCCGCAGTGTTATCACTCATGGTTATGGCAGCACTGCATAATTCTCTTACTGTCATG
CCATCCGTAAGATGCTTTTCTGTGACTGGTGAGTACTCAACCAAGTCATTCTGAGAATAGTGTATGCGGC
GACCGAGTTGCTCTTGCCCGGCGTCAATACGGGATAATACCGCGCCACATAGCAGAACTTTAAAAGTGCT
CATCATTGGAAAACGTTCTTCGGGGCGAAAACTCTCAAGGATCTTACCGCTGTTGAGATCCAGTTCGATG
TAACCCACTCGTGCACCCAACTGATCTTCAGCATCTTTTACTTTCACCAGCGTTTCTGGGTGAGCAAAAA
CAGGAAGGCAAAATGCCGCAAAAAAGGGAATAAGGGCGACACGGAAATGTTGAATACTCATACTCTTCCT
TTTTCAATATTATTGAAGCATTTATCAGGGTTATTGTCTCATGAGCGGATACATATTTGAATGTATTTAG
AAAAATAAACAAATAGGGGTTCCGCGCACATTTCCCCGAAAAGTGCCACCTGACGTC
Features (pLannotate 1.2.2; 24 found; start..end, strand, type, name):
     28..80      -  misc_feature   bom (fragment): basis of mobility region from pBR322
    235..614     +  enhancer       CMV enhancer: human cytomegalovirus immediate early enhancer
    615..818     +  promoter       CMV promoter: human cytomegalovirus (CMV) immediate early promoter
    820..839     +  promoter       PLtetO-1 promoter (fragment): modified phage lambda PL promoter with tet operator sites (Lutz and Bujard, 1997)
    841..860     +  promoter       PLtetO-1 promoter (fragment): modified phage lambda PL promoter with tet operator sites (Lutz and Bujard, 1997)
    868..901     +  promoter       TRE3GV promoter (fragment): 3rd-generation Tet-responsive promoter that can be activated by binding of Tet-On® 3G, optimized for retroviral and lentiviral vectors
    997..1014    +  misc_feature   MCS (fragment): multiple cloning site
   1063..3849    +  CDS            INCENP: INCE_HUMAN - Experimental evidence at protein level: Swiss-Prot protein existence level 1. Component of the chromosomal passenger complex (CPC), a complex that acts as a key regulator of mitosis. The CPC complex has essential functions at the centromere in ensuring correct chromosome alignment and segregation and is required for chromatin-induced microtubule stabilization and spindle assembly. Acts as a scaffold regulating CPC localization and activity. The C-terminus associates with AURKB or AURKC, the N-terminus associated with BIRC5/survivin and CDCA8/borealin tethers the CPC to the inner c
   3849..3893    +  misc_feature   MCS (fragment): multiple cloning site
   3907..4626    +  CDS            EGFP: the original enhanced GFP (Yang et al., 1996) mammalian codon-optimized
   4678..4902    +  polyA_signal   bGH poly(A) signal: bovine growth hormone polyadenylation signal
   4906..4927    +  promoter       SV40 promoter (fragment): SV40 enhancer and early promoter
   4948..5181    +  rep_origin     f1 ori (fragment) (sequence partly withheld): f1 bacteriophage origin of replication; arrow indicates direction of (+) strand synthesis
   5186..5233    +  protein_bind   FRT: FLP-mediated recombination occurs in the 8-bp core sequence TCTAGAAA (Turan and Bode, 2011). FLP recombinase from the Saccharomyces cerevisiae 2μ plasmid
   5241..6263    +  CDS            HygR: aminoglycoside phosphotransferase from E. coli; aph(4)-Ia; confers resistance to hygromycin
   6273..6398    +  CDS            ble (fragment): BLE_KLEPN - Experimental evidence at protein level: Swiss-Prot protein existence level 1. Binding protein with a strong affinity to the bleomycin family of antibiotics. Binds to CL990; an antimitotic-antibiotic compound. From Klebsiella pneumoniae.
   6393..6514    +  polyA_signal   SV40 poly(A) signal: SV40 polyadenylation signal
   6587..6603    -  protein_bind   lac operator: The lac repressor binds to the lac operator to inhibit transcription in E. coli. This inhibition can be relieved by adding lactose or isopropyl-β-D-thiogalactopyranoside (IPTG). lac repressor encoded by lacI
   6611..6641    -  promoter       lac promoter: promoter for the E. coli lac operon
   6656..6677    -  protein_bind   CAP binding site: CAP binding activates transcription in the presence of cAMP. E. coli catabolite activator protein
   6690..6782    -  CDS            lacI (fragment): lac repressor; lacI; The lac repressor binds to the lac operator to inhibit transcription in E. coli. This inhibition can be relieved by adding lactose or isopropyl-β-D-thiogalactopyranoside (IPTG).
   6965..7553    -  rep_origin     ori: high-copy-number ColE1/pMB1/pBR322/pUC origin of replication
   7724..8584    -  CDS            AmpR: β-lactamase; bla; confers resistance to ampicillin, carbenicillin, and related antibiotics
   8585..8689    -  promoter       AmpR promoter: bla
