>Addgene plasmid #108505 | pcDNA5-FRT-TO-vsv-Incenp 8KR-GFP | addgene full sequence | sequence record 208793 | Addgene NGS Result
GACGGATCGGGAGATCTCCCGATCCCCTATGGTGCACTCTCAGTACAATCTGCTCTGATGCCGCATAGTT
AAGCCAGTATCTGCTCCCTGCTTGTGTGTTGGAGGTCGCTGAGTAGTGCGCGAGCAAAATTTAAGCTACA
ACAAGGCAAGGCTTGACCGACAATTGCATGAAGAATCTGCTTAGGGTTAGGCGTTTTGCGCTGCTTCGCG
ATGTACGGGCCAGATATACGCGTTGACATTGATTATTGACTAGTTATTAATAGTAATCAATTACGGGGTC
ATTAGTTCATAGCCCATATATGGAGTTCCGCGTTACATAACTTACGGTAAATGGCCCGCCTGGCTGACCG
CCCAACGACCCCCGCCCATTGACGTCAATAATGACGTATGTTCCCATAGTAACGCCAATAGGGACTTTCC
ATTGACGTCAATGGGTGGAGTATTTACGGTAAACTGCCCACTTGGCAGTACATCAAGTGTATCATATGCC
AAGTACGCCCCCTATTGACGTCAATGACGGTAAATGGCCCGCCTGGCATTATGCCCAGTACATGACCTTA
TGGGACTTTCCTACTTGGCAGTACATCTACGTATTAGTCATCGCTATTACCATGGTGATGCGGTTTTGGC
AGTACATCAATGGGCGTGGATAGCGGTTTGACTCACGGGGATTTCCAAGTCTCCACCCCATTGACGTCAA
TGGGAGTTTGTTTTGGCACCAAAATCAACGGGACTTTCCAAAATGTCGTAACAACTCCGCCCCATTGACG
CAAATGGGCGGTAGGCGTGTACGGTGGGAGGTCTATATAAGCAGAGCTCTCCCTATCAGTGATAGAGATC
TCCCTATCAGTGATAGAGATCGTCGACGAGCTCGTTTAGTGAACCGTCAGATCGCCTGGAGACGCCATCC
ACGCTGTTTTGACCTCCATAGAAGACACCGGGACCGATCCAGCCTCCGGACTCTAGCGTTTAAACTTAAG
CTTGGTACCGAGCTCGGATCTCGAGCTCAAGCTTGGTACCGCCACCATGTACACCGACATCGAGATGAAC
CGGTTGGGCAAGGGGACGACGGCCCCAGGGCCCATTCACCTGCTGGAGCTCTGTGACCAGAAGCTCATGG
AGTTTCTCTGCAACATGGATAATAAGGACTTGGTGTGGCTTGAGGAGATCCAAGAGGAGGCCGAGCGCAT
GTTCACCAGAGAATTCAGCAAAGAGCCAGAGCTGATGCCCAAAACACCTTCTCAGAAGAACCGACGGAAG
AAGAGACGGATTTCTTATGTTCAGGATGAAAACAGAGATCCCATCAGGAGAAGGTTATCCCGCAGAAAGT
CTCGGAGCAGCCAGCTGAGCTCCCGACGCCTCCGCAGCAAGGACAGTGTAGAGAAGCTGGCTACAGTGGT
CGGGGAGAACGGCTCCGTTCTGCGGCGTGTGACCCGTGCTGCGGCTGCAGCTGCCGCGGCTACCATGGCA
TTGGCTGCACCTTCTTCACCCACCCCTGAGTCTCCCACGATGCTGACTAAGAAGCCCGAGGATAACCACA
CCCAGTGCCAGCTGGTGCCTGTGGTGGAGATCGGCATCAGTGAGCGCCAGAATGCTGAGCAGCATGTCAC
CCAGCTCATGTCCACCGAGCCTCTGCCCCGCACTCTGTCCCCGACTCCAGCTTCAGCCACAGCTCCAACC
TCCCAGGGCATCCCGACATCAGATGAGGAATCAACACCTAAGAAGTCGAAGGCCAGGATACTGGAGTCCA
TCACAGTGAGCTCCCTGATGGCTACACCCCAGGACCCCAAGGGTCAAGGGGTCGGGACGGGGCGGTCTGC
GTCTAAGCTCAGGATTGCGCAGGTCTCCCCTGGCCCACGGGACTCGCCAGCCTTTCCAGATTCTCCATGG
CGGGAGCGGGTGCTGGCTCCCATCCTGCCGGATAACTTCTCCACGCCCACGGGCTCTCGCACGGACTCTC
AATCGGTGCGGCACAGCCCGATCGCCCCGTCTTCCCCGAGTCCCCGAGTCTTAGCCCAGAAGTACTCTCT
GGTGGCCAAACAGGAAAGTGTTGTCCGCAGGGCGAGCAGAAGGCTTGCCAAGAAGACTGCCGAAGAGCCA
GCTGCCTCTGGCCGCATCATCTGTCACAGTTACCTGGAGAGGCTCCTGAATGTTGAGGTGCCCCAGAAAG
TTGGTTCTGAGCAGAAGGAACCCCCCGAGGAGGCTGAGCCTGTGGCGGCAGCTGAGCCAGAGGTCCCTGA
GAACAACGGAAATAACTCGTGGCCCCACAATGACACAGAGATCGCCAACAGCACACCCAACCCGAAGCCT
GCAGCCAGCAGCCCGGAAACACCCTCTGCAGGGCAGCAAGAGGCCAAGACGGACCAAGCAGATGGACCCA
GAGAGCCACCGCAGAGTGCCAGGAGGAAGCGCAGCTACAAGCAGGCCGTGAGTGAGCTGGACGAGGAGCA
GCACCTGGAGGATGAGGAGCTGCAGCCCCCCAGGAGCAAGACCCCTTCCTCACCCTGCCCAGCCAGCAAG
GTGGTACGGCCCCTCCGGACCTTTCTGCACACAGTGCAGAGGAACCAGATGCTCACGACCCCGACCTCAG
CCCCACGCAGCGTCATGAAGTCCTTTATTAAGCGCAACACTCCCCTGCGCATGGACCCCAAGTGCAGCTT
CGTCGAGAAGGAGCGGCAGCGCCTGGAGCTTAAGAGATCTGAAAGCAGCAATCTGCGGCGGAGGGAGGAG
GCCGAGCAGCTGCGCAGGCAGAAGGTGGAGGAGGACAGGCGGCGGCGGCTGGAGGAGGTGAAGCTGAAGC
GTGAGGAACGCCTCCGCAAGGTGCTGCAGGCCCGCGAGCGGGTGGAGCAGATGAAGGAGGAGAAGAAGAA
GCAGATTGAGCAGAGGTTTGCTCAGATCGACGAGAGGACTGAGAAGGCCAGGGAGGAGCGGCTGGCAGAG
GAGAGGGCCAAGAAAAAGGCGGCGGCCAGGAGGATGGAGGAGGTGGAAGCACGCAGGAAGCAGGAAGAGG
ATGCACGTAGGCTCAGGTGGCTGCAGCAGGAGGAGGAAGAGCGGCGGCACCAAGAGCTGCTGCAGAAGAA
GAAGGAAGAGGAGCAGGAGCGGCTGCGGAAGGCGGCCGAGGCTAAGCGGCTGGCAGAGCAGCGGGAGCAG
GAGCGGCGGGAGCAGGAGCGGCGCGAGCAGGAGCGGCGCGAGCAGGAGCGGCGGGAGCAGGAGCGGCGCG
AGCAGGAGCGACAGCTGGCAGAGCAGGAGCGTCGGCGGGAGCAGGAGCGGCTCCAGGCCGAGAGGGAGCT
GCAGGAGCGGGAGAAGGCCCTGCGGCTGGGAAGCAGCGGATCCCTTAAGGAGCAGCTGCAGAGGGAACTG
GAGGAGAAGAAGAAGAAGGAAGAGCAGCAGCGTCTGGCTGAGCGGCAGCTGCAGGAGGAGCAAGAGAAGA
AAGCCAAGGAGGCAGCAGGGGCCAGCAAGGCCCTGAATGTGACTGTGGACGTGCAGTCTCCAGCTTGTAC
CTCATATCAGATGACTCCGCAAGGGCACAGGGCCCCTCCCAAGATCAACCCAGATAACTACGGGATGGAT
CTGAATAGCGACGACTCCACCGATGATGAGGCCCATCCCCGGAAGCCCATCCCCACCTGGGCCCGAGGCA
CCCCGCTCAGCCAGGCTATCATTCACCAGTACTACCACCCACCGAACCTTCTGGAGCTCTTTGGAACCAT
TCTCCCACTGGACTTGGAGGATATCTTCAAGAAGAGCAAGCCCCGCTATCACAAGCGCACCAGCTCTGCT
GTCTGGAACTCACCGCCCCTGCAGGGCGCCAGGGTCCCCAGCAGCCTGGCCTACAGCCTGAAGAAGCACA
AGCTTCGAATTCTGCAGTCGACGGTACCGCGGGCCCGGGATCCACCGGTCGCCACCATGGTGAGCAAGGG
CGAGGAGCTGTTCACCGGGGTGGTGCCCATCCTGGTCGAGCTGGACGGCGACGTAAACGGCCACAAGTTC
AGCGTGTCCGGCGAGGGCGAGGGCGATGCCACCTACGGCAAGCTGACCCTGAAGTTCATCTGCACCACCG
GCAAGCTGCCCGTGCCCTGGCCCACCCTCGTGACCACCCTGACCTACGGCGTGCAGTGCTTCAGCCGCTA
CCCCGACCACATGAAGCAGCACGACTTCTTCAAGTCCGCCATGCCCGAAGGCTACGTCCAGGAGCGCACC
ATCTTCTTCAAGGACGACGGCAACTACAAGACCCGCGCCGAGGTGAAGTTCGAGGGCGACACCCTGGTGA
ACCGCATCGAGCTGAAGGGCATCGACTTCAAGGAGGACGGCAACATCCTGGGGCACAAGCTGGAGTACAA
CTACAACAGCCACAACGTCTATATCATGGCCGACAAGCAGAAGAACGGCATCAAGGTGAACTTCAAGATC
CGCCACAACATCGAGGACGGCAGCGTGCAGCTCGCCGACCACTACCAGCAGAACACCCCCATCGGCGACG
GCCCCGTGCTGCTGCCCGACAACCACTACCTGAGCACCCAGTCCGCCCTGAGCAAAGACCCCAACGAGAA
GCGCGATCACATGGTCCTGCTGGAGTTCGTGACCGCCGCCGGGATCACTCTCGGCATGGACGAGCTGTAC
AAGTAAAGCGGCCGCTCGAGTCTAGAGGGCCCGTTTAAACCCGCTGATCAGCCTCGACTGTGCCTTCTAG
TTGCCAGCCATCTGTTGTTTGCCCCTCCCCCGTGCCTTCCTTGACCCTGGAAGGTGCCACTCCCACTGTC
CTTTCCTAATAAAATGAGGAAATTGCATCGCATTGTCTGAGTAGGTGTCATTCTATTCTGGGGGGTGGGG
TGGGGCAGGACAGCAAGGGGGAGGATTGGGAAGACAATAGCAGGCATGCTGGGGATGCGGTGGGCTCTAT
GGCTTCTGAGGCGGAAAGAACCAGCTGGGGCTCTAGGGGGTATCCCC
[124 nt withheld, positions 4948-5071]
C
[91 nt withheld, positions 5073-5163]
AGGGTGATGGTTCACGTACCTAGAAGTTCCTATTCCGAAGTTCCTATTCTCTAGAAAGTATAGGAACTTC
CTTGGCCAAAAAGCCTGAACTCACCGCGACGTCTGTCGAGAAGTTTCTGATCGAAAAGTTCGACAGCGTC
TCCGACCTGATGCAGCTCTCGGAGGGCGAAGAATCTCGTGCTTTCAGCTTCGATGTAGGAGGGCGTGGAT
ATGTCCTGCGGGTAAATAGCTGCGCCGATGGTTTCTACAAAGATCGTTATGTTTATCGGCACTTTGCATC
GGCCGCGCTCCCGATTCCGGAAGTGCTTGACATTGGGGAATTCAGCGAGAGCCTGACCTATTGCATCTCC
CGCCGTGCACAGGGTGTCACGTTGCAAGACCTGCCTGAAACCGAACTGCCCGCTGTTCTGCAGCCGGTCG
CGGAGGCCATGGATGCGATCGCTGCGGCCGATCTTAGCCAGACGAGCGGGTTCGGCCCATTCGGACCGCA
AGGAATCGGTCAATACACTACATGGCGTGATTTCATATGCGCGATTGCTGATCCCCATGTGTATCACTGG
CAAACTGTGATGGACGACACCGTCAGTGCGTCCGTCGCGCAGGCTCTCGATGAGCTGATGCTTTGGGCCG
AGGACTGCCCCGAAGTCCGGCACCTCGTGCACGCGGATTTCGGCTCCAACAATGTCCTGACGGACAATGG
CCGCATAACAGCGGTCATTGACTGGAGCGAGGCGATGTTCGGGGATTCCCAATACGAGGTCGCCAACATC
TTCTTCTGGAGGCCGTGGTTGGCTTGTATGGAGCAGCAGACGCGCTACTTCGAGCGGAGGCATCCGGAGC
TTGCAGGATCGCCGCGGCTCCGGGCGTATATGCTCCGCATTGGTCTTGACCAACTCTATCAGAGCTTGGT
TGACGGCAATTTCGATGATGCAGCTTGGGCGCAGGGTCGATGCGACGCAATCGTCCGATCCGGAGCCGGG
ACTGTCGGGCGTACACAAATCGCCCGCAGAAGCGCGGCCGTCTGGACCGATGGCTGTGTAGAAGTACTCG
CCGATAGTGGAAACCGACGCCCCAGCACTCGTCCGAGGGCAAAGGAATAGCACGTACTACGAGATTTCGA
TTCCACCGCCGCCTTCTATGAAAGGTTGGGCTTCGGAATCGTTTTCCGGGACGCCGGCTGGATGATCCTC
CAGCGCGGGGATCTCATGCTGGAGTTCTTCGCCCACCCCAACTTGTTTATTGCAGCTTATAATGGTTACA
AATAAAGCAATAGCATCACAAATTTCACAAATAAAGCATTTTTTTCACTGCATTCTAGTTGTGGTTTGTC
CAAACTCATCAATGTATCTTATCATGTCTGTATACCGTCGACCTCTAGCTAGAGCTTGGCGTAATCATGG
TCATAGCTGTTTCCTGTGTGAAATTGTTATCCGCTCACAATTCCACACAACATACGAGCCGGAAGCATAA
AGTGTAAAGCCTGGGGTGCCTAATGAGTGAGCTAACTCACATTAATTGCGTTGCGCTCACTGCCCGCTTT
CCAGTCGGGAAACCTGTCGTGCCAGCTGCATTAATGAATCGGCCAACGCGCGGGGAGAGGCGGTTTGCGT
ATTGGGCGCTCTTCCGCTTCCTCGCTCACTGACTCGCTGCGCTCGGTCGTTCGGCTGCGGCGAGCGGTAT
CAGCTCACTCAAAGGCGGTAATACGGTTATCCACAGAATCAGGGGATAACGCAGGAAAGAACATGTGAGC
AAAAGGCCAGCAAAAGGCCAGGAACCGTAAAAAGGCCGCGTTGCTGGCGTTTTTCCATAGGCTCCGCCCC
CCTGACGAGCATCACAAAAATCGACGCTCAAGTCAGAGGTGGCGAAACCCGACAGGACTATAAAGATACC
AGGCGTTTCCCCCTGGAAGCTCCCTCGTGCGCTCTCCTGTTCCGACCCTGCCGCTTACCGGATACCTGTC
CGCCTTTCTCCCTTCGGGAAGCGTGGCGCTTTCTCATAGCTCACGCTGTAGGTATCTCAGTTCGGTGTAG
GTCGTTCGCTCCAAGCTGGGCTGTGTGCACGAACCCCCCGTTCAGCCCGACCGCTGCGCCTTATCCGGTA
ACTATCGTCTTGAGTCCAACCCGGTAAGACACGACTTATCGCCACTGGCAGCAGCCACTGGTAACAGGAT
TAGCAGAGCGAGGTATGTAGGCGGTGCTACAGAGTTCTTGAAGTGGTGGCCTAACTACGGCTACACTAGA
AGAACAGTATTTGGTATCTGCGCTCTGCTGAAGCCAGTTACCTTCGGAAAAAGAGTTGGTAGCTCTTGAT
CCGGCAAACAAACCACCGCTGGTAGCGGTGGTTTTTTTGTTTGCAAGCAGCAGATTACGCGCAGAAAAAA
AGGATCTCAAGAAGATCCTTTGATCTTTTCTACGGGGTCTGACGCTCAGTGGAACGAAAACTCACGTTAA
GGGATTTTGGTCATGAGATTATCAAAAAGGATCTTCACCTAGATCCTTTTAAATTAAAAATGAAGTTTTA
AATCAATCTAAAGTATATATGAGTAAACTTGGTCTGACAGTTACCAATGCTTAATCAGTGAGGCACCTAT
CTCAGCGATCTGTCTATTTCGTTCATCCATAGTTGCCTGACTCCCCGTCGTGTAGATAACTACGATACGG
GAGGGCTTACCATCTGGCCCCAGTGCTGCAATGATACCGCGAGACCCACGCTCACCGGCTCCAGATTTAT
CAGCAATAAACCAGCCAGCCGGAAGGGCCGAGCGCAGAAGTGGTCCTGCAACTTTATCCGCCTCCATCCA
GTCTATTAATTGTTGCCGGGAAGCTAGAGTAAGTAGTTCGCCAGTTAATAGTTTGCGCAACGTTGTTGCC
ATTGCTACAGGCATCGTGGTGTCACGCTCGTCGTTTGGTATGGCTTCATTCAGCTCCGGTTCCCAACGAT
CAAGGCGAGTTACATGATCCCCCATGTTGTGCAAAAAAGCGGTTAGCTCCTTCGGTCCTCCGATCGTTGT
CAGAAGTAAGTTGGCCGCAGTGTTATCACTCATGGTTATGGCAGCACTGCATAATTCTCTTACTGTCATG
CCATCCGTAAGATGCTTTTCTGTGACTGGTGAGTACTCAACCAAGTCATTCTGAGAATAGTGTATGCGGC
GACCGAGTTGCTCTTGCCCGGCGTCAATACGGGATAATACCGCGCCACATAGCAGAACTTTAAAAGTGCT
CATCATTGGAAAACGTTCTTCGGGGCGAAAACTCTCAAGGATCTTACCGCTGTTGAGATCCAGTTCGATG
TAACCCACTCGTGCACCCAACTGATCTTCAGCATCTTTTACTTTCACCAGCGTTTCTGGGTGAGCAAAAA
CAGGAAGGCAAAATGCCGCAAAAAAGGGAATAAGGGCGACACGGAAATGTTGAATACTCATACTCTTCCT
TTTTCAATATTATTGAAGCATTTATCAGGGTTATTGTCTCATGAGCGGATACATATTTGAATGTATTTAG
AAAAATAAACAAATAGGGGTTCCGCGCACATTTCCCCGAAAAGTGCCACCTGACGTC
Features (pLannotate 1.2.2; 24 found; start..end, strand, type, name):
     28..80      -  misc_feature   bom (fragment): basis of mobility region from pBR322
    235..614     +  enhancer       CMV enhancer: human cytomegalovirus immediate early enhancer
    615..818     +  promoter       CMV promoter: human cytomegalovirus (CMV) immediate early promoter
    820..839     +  promoter       PLtetO-1 promoter (fragment): modified phage lambda PL promoter with tet operator sites (Lutz and Bujard, 1997)
    841..860     +  promoter       PLtetO-1 promoter (fragment): modified phage lambda PL promoter with tet operator sites (Lutz and Bujard, 1997)
    868..901     +  promoter       TRE3GV promoter (fragment): 3rd-generation Tet-responsive promoter that can be activated by binding of Tet-On® 3G, optimized for retroviral and lentiviral vectors
    997..1014    +  misc_feature   MCS (fragment): multiple cloning site
   1063..3849    +  CDS            INCENP: INCE_HUMAN - Experimental evidence at protein level: Swiss-Prot protein existence level 1. Component of the chromosomal passenger complex (CPC), a complex that acts as a key regulator of mitosis. The CPC complex has essential functions at the centromere in ensuring correct chromosome alignment and segregation and is required for chromatin-induced microtubule stabilization and spindle assembly. Acts as a scaffold regulating CPC localization and activity. The C-terminus associates with AURKB or AURKC, the N-terminus associated with BIRC5/survivin and CDCA8/borealin tethers the CPC to the inner c
   3849..3893    +  misc_feature   MCS (fragment): multiple cloning site
   3907..4626    +  CDS            EGFP: the original enhanced GFP (Yang et al., 1996) mammalian codon-optimized
   4678..4902    +  polyA_signal   bGH poly(A) signal: bovine growth hormone polyadenylation signal
   4906..4927    +  promoter       SV40 promoter (fragment): SV40 enhancer and early promoter
   4948..5181    +  rep_origin     f1 ori (fragment) (sequence partly withheld): f1 bacteriophage origin of replication; arrow indicates direction of (+) strand synthesis
   5186..5233    +  protein_bind   FRT: FLP-mediated recombination occurs in the 8-bp core sequence TCTAGAAA (Turan and Bode, 2011). FLP recombinase from the Saccharomyces cerevisiae 2μ plasmid
   5241..6263    +  CDS            HygR: aminoglycoside phosphotransferase from E. coli; aph(4)-Ia; confers resistance to hygromycin
   6273..6398    +  CDS            ble (fragment): BLE_KLEPN - Experimental evidence at protein level: Swiss-Prot protein existence level 1. Binding protein with a strong affinity to the bleomycin family of antibiotics. Binds to CL990; an antimitotic-antibiotic compound. From Klebsiella pneumoniae.
   6393..6514    +  polyA_signal   SV40 poly(A) signal: SV40 polyadenylation signal
   6587..6603    -  protein_bind   lac operator: The lac repressor binds to the lac operator to inhibit transcription in E. coli. This inhibition can be relieved by adding lactose or isopropyl-β-D-thiogalactopyranoside (IPTG). lac repressor encoded by lacI
   6611..6641    -  promoter       lac promoter: promoter for the E. coli lac operon
   6656..6677    -  protein_bind   CAP binding site: CAP binding activates transcription in the presence of cAMP. E. coli catabolite activator protein
   6690..6782    -  CDS            lacI (fragment): lac repressor; lacI; The lac repressor binds to the lac operator to inhibit transcription in E. coli. This inhibition can be relieved by adding lactose or isopropyl-β-D-thiogalactopyranoside (IPTG).
   6965..7553    -  rep_origin     ori: high-copy-number ColE1/pMB1/pBR322/pUC origin of replication
   7724..8584    -  CDS            AmpR: β-lactamase; bla; confers resistance to ampicillin, carbenicillin, and related antibiotics
   8585..8689    -  promoter       AmpR promoter: bla
