[The description below was written by a language model from this plasmid's Addgene catalogue record and pLannotate feature annotations shown in this document.]
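Description:
pcDNA5-FRT-TO-vsv-Incenp 8KR-GFP is a mammalian expression plasmid built on the pcDNA5-FRT/TO backbone for tetracycline-inducible expression of a mutant human INCENP fusion protein. In bacteria it is maintained at high copy through a ColE1/pUC-type origin and selected with ampicillin via the β-lactamase gene. A partial f1 origin and residual lac regulatory sequences are also annotated as backbone remnants.

The expression cassette uses the CMV immediate-early enhancer and promoter, followed directly by two short tet operator-like elements. This arrangement keeps transcription repressed in cells that express the Tet repressor until tetracycline or doxycycline is added. Downstream lies the INCENP coding sequence, which the record says carries an N-terminal VSV epitope tag (not separately annotated in the feature table) and a C-terminal EGFP fusion, terminated by the bGH polyadenylation signal. The "8KR" allele replaces eight lysines with arginines (K548R, K563R, K602R, K609R, K614R, K622R, K630R and K631R). The depositor notes that small in-frame insertions after residues 543 and 746, relative to the reference sequence, are restriction sites added for cloning.

An FRT site sits immediately upstream of a hygromycin resistance gene that has no annotated promoter of its own, followed by an SV40 poly(A) signal. This layout is typical of Flp-mediated integration systems. Recombination into a genomic FRT docking site places the resistance gene under a resident promoter, so hygromycin selects for single-copy, site-specific integrants. The construct therefore suits the generation of isogenic stable cell lines with inducible, fluorescently trackable INCENP 8KR. The associated publication concerns how INCENP domains cooperate in relocating Aurora B from centromeres to microtubules.
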