Addgene plasmid #108505: pcDNA5-FRT-TO-vsv-Incenp 8KR-GFP
Purpose: inducible expression of vsv-INCENP 8KR-EGFP
Depositing lab: Susanne Lens. Depositing organization: University Medical Centre Utrecht. Publication: Inter-domain Cooperation in INCENP Promotes Aurora B Relocation from Centromeres to Microtubules. van der Horst A, Vromans MJ, Bouwman K, van der Waal MS, Hadders MA, Lens SM. Cell Rep. 2015 Jul 21;12(3):380-7. doi: 10.1016/j.celrep.2015.06.038. Epub 2015 Jul 9. PubMed 26166576.
Backbone
  Vector backbone: pcDNA5-FRT
  Backbone size w/o insert (bp): 5100
  Vector type: Mammalian Expression
  Selectable markers: Hygromycin
Growth in bacteria
  Bacterial resistance: Ampicillin, 100 μg/mL
  Growth temperature: 37°C
  Growth strain: DH5alpha
  Copy number: High Copy
Gene/Insert
  Gene/Insert name: INCENP
  Species: H. sapiens (human)
  Insert size (bp): 2757
  Mutation: K548R, K563R, K602R, K609R, K614R, K622R, K630R, K631R
  Entrez Gene: INCENP
  Promoter: CMV
  Tag / fusion protein: VSV (N terminal on insert); EGFP (C terminal on insert)
  Cloning method: Restriction Enzyme; 5′ cloning site Age1 (unknown if destroyed); 3′ cloning site Age1 (unknown if destroyed)
Terms and licenses: Academic/Nonprofit Terms; Industry Terms: Not Available to Industry
Depositor comments: Compared to the NCBI reference sequence NM_001040694, this plasmid contains small, in-frame insertions in INCENP after aa 543 and aa 746. These insertions are extra restriction sites for cloning.
How to cite: pcDNA5-FRT-TO-vsv-Incenp 8KR-GFP was a gift from Susanne Lens (Addgene plasmid # 108505 ; http://n2t.net/addgene:108505 ; RRID:Addgene_108505)
